Addgene plasmid #226405: pEGFPC1 MOSPD3
Purpose: Expression of human MOSPD3 fused to EGFP in mammalian cells
Depositing lab: Catherine Tomasetto. Publication: Methods for Visualizing and Quantifying Cholesterol Distribution in Mammalian Cells Using Filipin and D4 Probes. Eichler J, Huver S, Knorr CJ, Wendling C, Kobayashi T, Tomasetto C, Alpy F. Methods Mol Biol. 2025;2888:101-118. doi: 10.1007/978-1-0716-4318-1_8. PubMed 39699727.
Backbone
  Vector backbone: pEGFPC1
  Backbone manufacturer: Clontech
  Backbone size w/o insert (bp): 4731
  Total vector size (bp): 5412
  Vector type: Mammalian Expression
  Selectable markers: Neomycin (select with G418)
Growth in bacteria
  Bacterial resistance: Kanamycin, 50 μg/mL
  Growth temperature: 37°C
  Growth strain: DH5alpha
  Copy number: High Copy
Gene/Insert
  Gene/Insert name: MOSPD3
  Species: H. sapiens (human)
  Insert size (bp): 708
  Entrez Gene: MOSPD3 (a.k.a. CDS3, NET30)
  Tag / fusion protein: EGFP (N terminal on backbone)
  Cloning method: Restriction Enzyme; 5′ cloning site EcoRI (destroyed during cloning); 3′ cloning site BamHI (not destroyed)
  Sequencing primers: 5′ CMV
Terms and licenses: Academic/Nonprofit Terms; Industry Terms: Not Available to Industry
How to cite: pEGFPC1 MOSPD3 was a gift from Catherine Tomasetto (Addgene plasmid # 226405 ; http://n2t.net/addgene:226405 ; RRID:Addgene_226405)
