[The description below was written by a language model from this plasmid's Addgene catalogue record and pLannotate feature annotations shown in this document.]
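Description:
pEGFPC1 MOSPD3 is a mammalian expression plasmid built on the Clontech pEGFP-C1 backbone, designed to produce human MOSPD3 as a fusion with EGFP at its N terminus. The complete construct is about 5.4 kb. Transcription is driven by the human cytomegalovirus immediate early enhancer and promoter. The EGFP coding sequence comes first, followed by a short remnant of the multiple cloning site that acts as a linker, then the roughly 700 bp MOSPD3 open reading frame. The transcript is terminated by the SV40 polyadenylation signal. The insert was placed between the EcoRI and BamHI sites, with the EcoRI site lost during cloning and the BamHI site retained.

The plasmid is maintained in E. coli at high copy through a ColE1/pUC-type origin, and an f1 phage origin is also present. A single Tn5 aminoglycoside phosphotransferase gene (NeoR/KanR) serves both hosts. The bacterial bla promoter drives it for kanamycin selection in bacteria, and the SV40 enhancer/early promoter drives it for G418 selection of stably transfected mammalian cells, with the HSV thymidine kinase polyadenylation signal downstream. The small annotated fragments of SV40 large T antigen, ble and a bGH polyadenylation signal look like short backbone remnants or partial annotation matches, not functional elements.

The stated purpose is expression of EGFP-tagged human MOSPD3 in mammalian cells, which allows the protein to be followed by fluorescence microscopy. The associated publication concerns methods for visualizing and quantifying cholesterol distribution in mammalian cells, though the record does not specify how this construct was used in that work.
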