Features (pLannotate 1.2.2; 15 found; start..end, strand, type, name):
     57..360     +  enhancer       CMV enhancer: human cytomegalovirus immediate early enhancer
    361..564     +  promoter       CMV promoter: human cytomegalovirus (CMV) immediate early promoter
    609..1325    +  CDS            EGFP: EGFP is a basic (constitutively fluorescent) green fluorescent protein published in 1996, derived from Aequorea victoria. It is reported to be a rapidly-maturing weak dimer with moderate acid sensitivity.
   1326..1359    +  misc_feature   MCS (fragment): multiple cloning site
   1362..2063    +  CDS            MOSPD3: MSPD3_HUMAN - Experimental evidence at protein level: Swiss-Prot protein existence level 1. From Homo sapiens (Human).
   2089..2173    +  CDS            large T antigen (fragment): large T antigen from SV40 (simian virus 40)
   2196..2317    +  polyA_signal   SV40 poly(A) signal: SV40 polyadenylation signal
   2351..2779    -  rep_origin     f1 ori (sequence partly withheld): f1 bacteriophage origin of replication; arrow indicates direction of (+) strand synthesis
   2806..2910    +  promoter       AmpR promoter: bla
   2912..3269    +  promoter       SV40 promoter: SV40 enhancer and early promoter
   3304..4098    +  CDS            NeoR/KanR: aminoglycoside phosphotransferase from Tn5; aph(3')-II (or nptII); confers resistance to neomycin, kanamycin, and G418 (Geneticin®)
   4119..4271    +  CDS            ble (fragment): BLE_KLEPN - Experimental evidence at protein level: Swiss-Prot protein existence level 1. Binding protein with a strong affinity to the bleomycin family of antibiotics. Binds to CL990; an antimitotic-antibiotic compound. From Klebsiella pneumoniae.
   4330..4377    +  polyA_signal   HSV TK poly(A) signal: herpes simplex virus thymidine kinase polyadenylation signal (Cole and Stacy, 1985)
   4468..4484    -  polyA_signal   bGH poly(A) signal (fragment): bovine growth hormone polyadenylation signal
   4706..5294    +  rep_origin     ori: high-copy-number ColE1/pMB1/pBR322/pUC origin of replication
>Addgene plasmid #226405 | pEGFPC1 MOSPD3 | addgene full sequence | sequence record 446871 | Addgene NGS Result
TATTAATAGTAATCAATTACGGGGTCATTAGTTCATAGCCCATATATGGAGTTCCGCGTTACATAACTTA
CGGTAAATGGCCCGCCTGGCTGACCGCCCAACGACCCCCGCCCATTGACGTCAATAATGACGTATGTTCC
CATAGTAACGCCAATAGGGACTTTCCATTGACGTCAATGGGTGGAGTATTTACGGTAAACTGCCCACTTG
GCAGTACATCAAGTGTATCATATGCCAAGTACGCCCCCTATTGACGTCAATGACGGTAAATGGCCCGCCT
GGCATTATGCCCAGTACATGACCTTATGGGACTTTCCTACTTGGCAGTACATCTACGTATTAGTCATCGC
TATTACCATGGTGATGCGGTTTTGGCAGTACATCAATGGGCGTGGATAGCGGTTTGACTCACGGGGATTT
CCAAGTCTCCACCCCATTGACGTCAATGGGAGTTTGTTTTGGCACCAAAATCAACGGGACTTTCCAAAAT
GTCGTAACAACTCCGCCCCATTGACGCAAATGGGCGGTAGGCGTGTACGGTGGGAGGTCTATATAAGCAG
AGCTGGTTTAGTGAACCGTCAGATCCGCTAGCGCTACCGGTCGCCACCATGGTGAGCAAGGGCGAGGAGC
TGTTCACCGGGGTGGTGCCCATCCTGGTCGAGCTGGACGGCGACGTAAACGGCCACAAGTTCAGCGTGTC
CGGCGAGGGCGAGGGCGATGCCACCTACGGCAAGCTGACCCTGAAGTTCATCTGCACCACCGGCAAGCTG
CCCGTGCCCTGGCCCACCCTCGTGACCACCCTGACCTACGGCGTGCAGTGCTTCAGCCGCTACCCCGACC
ACATGAAGCAGCACGACTTCTTCAAGTCCGCCATGCCCGAAGGCTACGTCCAGGAGCGCACCATCTTCTT
CAAGGACGACGGCAACTACAAGACCCGCGCCGAGGTGAAGTTCGAGGGCGACACCCTGGTGAACCGCATC
GAGCTGAAGGGCATCGACTTCAAGGAGGACGGCAACATCCTGGGGCACAAGCTGGAGTACAACTACAACA
GCCACAACGTCTATATCATGGCCGACAAGCAGAAGAACGGCATCAAGGTGAACTTCAAGATCCGCCACAA
CATCGAGGACGGCAGCGTGCAGCTCGCCGACCACTACCAGCAGAACACCCCCATCGGCGACGGCCCCGTG
CTGCTGCCCGACAACCACTACCTGAGCACCCAGTCCGCCCTGAGCAAAGACCCCAACGAGAAGCGCGATC
ACATGGTCCTGCTGGAGTTCGTGACCGCCGCCGGGATCACTCTCGGCATGGACGAGCTGTACAAGTCCGG
ACTCAGATCTCGAGCTCAAGCTTCGAATTGTCGCCGTGGGGCGCCCCAGGACCAGGAGCTGGTGGGTCCG
GGGCCCCCTGGGCGGGGGTCCCGGGGCGCCCCTCCTCCCTTGGGACCCGTTGTCCCGGTCCTGGTCTTTC
CCCCGGATCTAGTATTCAGGGCGGACCAGCGGAGCGGACCCCGACAGCTGCTGACCCTCTATAACCCCAC
AGGAACTGCGCTTCGCTTCCGAGTCCTGTGCACAGCACCTGCCAAATACACGGTGTTTGACGCAGAGGGA
TATGTGAAGCCCCAGTCTTGCATTGACATTGTGATTCGCCATGTGGCACCCATTCCCAGCCACTATGATG
TCCAGGACCGCTTCCGCATTGAGCTGTCTGAGGAAGGAGCTGAGGGCCGAGTGGTGGGACGCAAGGACAT
TACCTCCATTCTGAGAGCCCCAGCGTACCCCCTTGAGCTTCAGGGACAGCCAGATCCAGCGCCTCGCCCA
GGGCCTCCTGCTGGGACACCACCACCCACGGCCAGACACTTCCAGGAGCACCCCCGCCAGCAACTGGCCA
CCAGCTCCTTCCTCCTCTTCTTGCTGACGGGGATTGTGTCTGTGGCCTTCCTGCTGCTCCCACTCCCGGA
CGAACTCGGCAGCCAGCTGCCTCAAGTCCTGCACGTCTCCCTGGGACAAAAGTTGGTGGCCGCCTACGTC
TTGGGCCTCCTCACCATGGTGTTCCTCCGGACCTGAGGATCCACCGGATCTAGATAACTGATCATAATCA
GCCATACCACATTTGTAGAGGTTTTACTTGCTTTAAAAAACCTCCCACACCTCCCCCTGAACCTGAAACA
TAAAATGAATGCAATTGTTGTTGTTAACTTGTTTATTGCAGCTTATAATGGTTACAAATAAAGCAATAGC
ATCACAAATTTCACAAATAAAGCATTTTTTTCACTGCATTCTAGTTGTGGTTTGTCCAAACTCATCAATG
TATCTTAACGCGTAAATTGTAAGCGTTAATATTTTGTTAAAATTCGCGTTAAATTTTTGTTAAATCAGCT
CATTTTTTAACCAATAGGCCGAAATCGGCAAAATCCCTTATAAATCAAAAGAATAGACCGAGATAGGGT
[37 nt withheld, positions 2450-2486]
AAAGAACGTGGACTCCAACGTCAAAGG
[49 nt withheld, positions 2514-2562]
T
[91 nt withheld, positions 2564-2654]
G
[124 nt withheld, positions 2656-2779]
CAGGTGGCACTTTTCGGGGAAATGTGCGCGGAACCCCTATTTGTTTATTTTTCTAAATACATTCAAATAT
GTATCCGCTCATGAGACAATAACCCTGATAAATGCTTCAATAATATTGAAAAAGGAAGAGTCCTGAGGCG
GAAAGAACCAGCTGTGGAATGTGTGTCAGTTAGGGTGTGGAAAGTCCCCAGGCTCCCCAGCAGGCAGAAG
TATGCAAAGCATGCATCTCAATTAGTCAGCAACCAGGTGTGGAAAGTCCCCAGGCTCCCCAGCAGGCAGA
AGTATGCAAAGCATGCATCTCAATTAGTCAGCAACCATAGTCCCGCCCCTAACTCCGCCCATCCCGCCCC
TAACTCCGCCCAGTTCCGCCCATTCTCCGCCCCATGGCTGACTAATTTTTTTTATTTATGCAGAGGCCGA
GGCCGCCTCGGCCTCTGAGCTATTCCAGAAGTAGTGAGGAGGCTTTTTTGGAGGCCTAGGCTTTTGCAAA
GATCGATCAAGAGACAGGATGAGGATCGTTTCGCATGATTGAACAAGATGGATTGCACGCAGGTTCTCCG
GCCGCTTGGGTGGAGAGGCTATTCGGCTATGACTGGGCACAACAGACAATCGGCTGCTCTGATGCCGCCG
TGTTCCGGCTGTCAGCGCAGGGGCGCCCGGTTCTTTTTGTCAAGACCGACCTGTCCGGTGCCCTGAATGA
ACTGCAAGACGAGGCAGCGCGGCTATCGTGGCTGGCCACGACGGGCGTTCCTTGCGCAGCTGTGCTCGAC
GTTGTCACTGAAGCGGGAAGGGACTGGCTGCTATTGGGCGAAGTGCCGGGGCAGGATCTCCTGTCATCTC
ACCTTGCTCCTGCCGAGAAAGTATCCATCATGGCTGATGCAATGCGGCGGCTGCATACGCTTGATCCGGC
TACCTGCCCATTCGACCACCAAGCGAAACATCGCATCGAGCGAGCACGTACTCGGATGGAAGCCGGTCTT
GTCGATCAGGATGATCTGGACGAAGAGCATCAGGGGCTCGCGCCAGCCGAACTGTTCGCCAGGCTCAAGG
CGAGCATGCCCGACGGCGAGGATCTCGTCGTGACCCATGGCGATGCCTGCTTGCCGAATATCATGGTGGA
AAATGGCCGCTTTTCTGGATTCATCGACTGTGGCCGGCTGGGTGTGGCGGACCGCTATCAGGACATAGCG
TTGGCTACCCGTGATATTGCTGAAGAGCTTGGCGGCGAATGGGCTGACCGCTTCCTCGTGCTTTACGGTA
TCGCCGCTCCCGATTCGCAGCGCATCGCCTTCTATCGCCTTCTTGACGAGTTCTTCTGAGCGGGACTCTG
GGGTTCGAAATGACCGACCAAGCGACGCCCAACCTGCCATCACGAGATTTCGATTCCACCGCCGCCTTCT
ATGAAAGGTTGGGCTTCGGAATCGTTTTCCGGGACGCCGGCTGGATGATCCTCCAGCGCGGGGATCTCAT
GCTGGAGTTCTTCGCCCACCCTAGGGGGAGGCTAACTGAAACACGGAAGGAGACAATACCGGAAGGAACC
CGCGCTATGACGGCAATAAAAAGACAGAATAAAACGCACGGTGTTGGGTCGTTTGTTCATAAACGCGGGG
TTCGGTCCCAGGGCTGGCACTCTGTCGATACCCCACCGAGACCCCATTGGGGCCAATACGCCCGCGTTTC
TTCCTTTTCCCCACCCCACCCCCCAAGTTCGGGTGAAGGCCCAGGGCTCGCAGCCAACGTCGGGGCGGCA
GGCCCTGCCATAGCCTCAGGTTACTCATATATACTTTAGATTGATTTAAAACTTCATTTTTAATTTAAAA
GGATCTAGGTGAAGATCCTTTTTGATAATCTCATGACCAAAATCCCTTAACGTGAGTTTTCGTTCCACTG
AGCGTCAGACCCCGTAGAAAAGATCAAAGGATCTTCTTGAGATCCTTTTTTTCTGCGCGTAATCTGCTGC
TTGCAAACAAAAAAACCACCGCTACCAGCGGTGGTTTGTTTGCCGGATCAAGAGCTACCAACTCTTTTTC
CGAAGGTAACTGGCTTCAGCAGAGCGCAGATACCAAATACTGTTCTTCTAGTGTAGCCGTAGTTAGGCCA
CCACTTCAAGAACTCTGTAGCACCGCCTACATACCTCGCTCTGCTAATCCTGTTACCAGTGGCTGCTGCC
AGTGGCGATAAGTCGTGTCTTACCGGGTTGGACTCAAGACGATAGTTACCGGATAAGGCGCAGCGGTCGG
GCTGAACGGGGGGTTCGTGCACACAGCCCAGCTTGGAGCGAACGACCTACACCGAACTGAGATACCTACA
GCGTGAGCTATGAGAAAGCGCCACGCTTCCCGAAGGGAGAAAGGCGGACAGGTATCCGGTAAGCGGCAGG
GTCGGAACAGGAGAGCGCACGAGGGAGCTTCCAGGGGGAAACGCCTGGTATCTTTATAGTCCTGTCGGGT
TTCGCCACCTCTGACTTGAGCGTCGATTTTTGTGATGCTCGTCAGGGGGGCGGAGCCTATGGAAAAACGC
CAGCAACGCGGCCTTTTTACGGTTCCTGGCCTTTTGCTGGCCTTTTGCTCACATGTTCTTTCCTGCGTTA
TCCCCTGATTCTGTGGATAACCGTATTACCGCCATGCATTAGT
